>Addgene plasmid #126512 | LZF1735 pAAV_hSyn-DiO-somArchon1-EGFP-P2A-somCheRiff | depositor full sequence | sequence record 241952 | LZF1735 pAAV_hSyn-DiO-somArchon1-EGFP-P2A-somCheRiff sequence 7537 bps
CCTGCAGGCAGCTGCGCGCTCGCTCGCTCACTGAGGCCGCCCGGGCAAAGCCCGGGCGTCGGGCGACCTT
TGGTCGCCCGGCCTCAGTGAGCGAGCGAGCGCGCAGAGAGGGAGTGGCCAACTCCATCACTAGGGGTTCC
TGCGGCCGCACGCGTGTGTCTAGACTGCAGAGGGCCCTGCGTATGAGTGCAAGTGGGTTTTAGGACCAGG
ATGAGGCGGGGTGGGGGTGCCTACCTGACGACCGACCCCGACCCACTGGACAAGCACCCAACCCCCATTC
CCCAAATTGCGCATCCCCTATCAGAGAGGGGGAGGGGAAACAGGATGCGGCGAGGCGCGTGCGCACTGCC
AGCTTCAGCACCGCGGACAGTGCCTTCGCCCCCGCCTGGCGGCGCGCGCCACCGCCGCCTCAGCACTGAA
GGCGCGCTGACGTCACTCGCCGGTCCCCCGCAAACTCCCCTTCCCGGCCACCTTGGTCGCGTCCGCGCCG
CCGCCGGCCCAGCCGGACCGCACCACGCGAGGCGCGAGATAGGGGGGCACGGGCGCGACCATCTGCGCTG
CGGCGCCGGCGACTCAGCGCTGCCTCAGTCTGCGGTGGGCAGCGGAGGAGTCGTGTCGTGCCTGAGAGCG
CAGTCGAGAAGGTACCGGATCCTCTAGAGTCGACTCCGGAATAACTTCGTATAGGATACTTTATACGAAG
TTATGCAGAATGGTAGCTGGATTGTAGCTGCTATTAGCAATATGAAACCTCTTAATAACTTCGTATAGCA
TACATTATACGAAGTTATGGCGCGCCTTAGAATCGAGTAGCCTCTGGAAAATCGGTGGCGCATGAAATGA
AGCTGTCGATACTGGACATAGATCGCATGTCTATAACGCCTTCAGTCCGTGCTGGAAGGGGTGCGACAGG
GCTGGGCATGGATGACATCTCCAATTCCTCGGGTGGTTTTGATTGTGGGGCCATTTCCTTAGTGTTAAGT
ATAGGCTGACTCTGAGCGTAATCTGGAACATCGTATGGGTAGCTCTTGGCGGCCGCCACTTTATCTTCCT
CTGTCACGAAGGCCAGCACGTCCACCTTGCGTCCCAGAAACTGGGAGCTCACTGGTCTCCTGATATCGCC
GTACATAATGATATGCTCGTGAATTTTGATCCGCAGGAAGTGCCCCAGCAGTCCCCAAATATTCTTGGAC
AGCAGGTCGGCGATGGTATGGCCAATAGTGGACCCAGCCACGCTCAGGGTGTGCATGCCTTCAGGCCCAA
AGATGAACAGGCCGGGAAACATCAGCCAACTAGAATAGTACACGGCAGTCATGGCCAGCACCAGTTTCTT
ACAGCCGCCGGCAGGCATGATATAGTAAGACTCCACGTAGATGATTCCAGCGTTGTAGAATGTCTGGGTT
CCATACACCAGGCCGATACAGTAAAACAGCCACTTCACCCACCCAGTGGCCAGAGCGGCTGTCACTCCCA
TGCAAATAGTTCCCAGGTCGGACACCAGCAGAGCCATTGTCCGCTTATTGTATGCCTCACTCAGGCCGGT
GATGTTAGACAGATGAATCAGGATCACGGGACATGTCAGCAGCCATTCGGCATATCTCAGCCATGGGGTA
ATGTTCCCTCCGTACAGGAACAGCATAGCAGGACTGGTGAACTCGAAATAGATCTCCAGAATCACTTTGA
TCAGCTCCACGGAGCACACGTACACTTCCTCCCATCCCACGCTGGCCTTATAGGCGTGCCAGCCGTAGAA
AGCCAGAAACAGGGCAGACAGGAACACGGCAAACCACTGGAAGCCCCTAGCTGTTTCCTGCTCCCACAGG
GCCCCATAGTAGATGTAGATGGAGCTGCACTGTTCCTCATACCCATGCACGGGGTGGTAGGGTGGATTCA
CTTGATATCCAGCTGGGGCATGGTACTCACTGCCTCCGGCAGAATCGTTTCCAGGTGGGGCGCTGTGAGC
GTCTGGAGCAGGAGCTCCGCCGGGACCGGGGTTTTCTTCCACGTCTCCTGCTTGCTTTAACAGAGAGAAG
TTCGTGGCTCCGGAGCCCACCTCGTTCTCGTAGCAGAACTTGTAGAACCTGGTGGCCTCAGGGAAGTCGG
TGGCGCAGCTGATGAAGCTGTCGATGCTGCTCATGCTCCTCATGTCGATCACGCCCTCGGTCCTGGCAGG
CAGAGGGGCCACAGGGCTAGGCATGCTGCTCATCTCCAGCTCCTCAGGAGGCTTGCTCTGAGGGGCCATC
TCCTTGGTGTTCAGGATAGGCTGGCTCTGGGTACCTCCGCTCCCACCCTTGTACAGCTCGTCCATGCCGA
GAGTGATCCCGGCGGCGGTCACGAACTCCAGCAGGACCATGTGATCGCGCTTCTCGTTGGGGTCTTTGCT
CAGGGCGGACTGGGTGCTCAGGTAGTGGTTGTCGGGCAGCAGCACGGGGCCGTCGCCGATGGGGGTGTTC
TGCTGGTAGTGGTCGGCGAGCTGCACGCTGCCGTCCTCGATGTTGTGGCGGATCTTGAAGTTCACCTTGA
TGCCGTTCTTCTGCTTGTCGGCCATGATATAGACGTTGTGGCTGTTGTAGTTGTACTCCAGCTTGTGCCC
CAGGATGTTGCCGTCCTCCTTGAAGTCGATGCCCTTCAGCTCGATGCGGTTCACCAGGGTGTCGCCCTCG
AACTTCACCTCGGCGCGGGTCTTGTAGTTGCCGTCGTCCTTGAAGAAGATGGTGCGCTCCTGGACGTAGC
CTTCGGGCATGGCGGACTTGAAGAAGTCGTGCTGCTTCATGTGGTCGGGGTAGCGGCTGAAGCACTGCAC
GCCGTAGGTCAGGGTGGTCACGAGGGTGGGCCAGGGCACGGGCAGCTTGCCGGTGGTGCAAATGAACTTC
AGGGTCAGCTTGCCGTAGGTGGCATCGCCCTCGCCCTCGCCGGACACGCTGAACTTGTGGCCGTTTACGT
CGCCGTCCAGCTCGACCAGGATGGGCACCACCCCGGTGAACAGCTCCTCGCCCTTGCTCACCACGTTGAT
GTCGATCTGGTCCAGGGGGATGTACTCGCCCTCGCTGGTGATCCTGCTCTTGGCGGCCGCCTTGCTCACT
GCTACTACCGGGCGGTCGGCGGCACCGGTATCAGCTCCAGCTGAAGGTTCAGGTGCTTCTGTATCTTGCA
GAATGGCTCTTGACCTGAGCAGGATAAAACCGAAGCCCACCTTGGCGGTGACGTCCAGCACCATGAACAG
CAAAGTTTCGATTCCCAGGCCCACAACTCCGGCACCCTCGGTGCCGATAATCCAGATGATAGGGTAAGCA
GTCCACAGGACCAGAACCAGTGCGGTGAGGATGTTGAAGGTTGAGGCAACCTCTGGGCCTCTCTCCTTAG
CGGCTGACCGCAGAGAAGTGGCCAGGACATACAGAACGACGATCATACAGATAGTTGAGAACAGCCACCA
AGAGTATCTGGCAATGGCAGTATGTGACAGTGTTCCTATCAGGCCTGTGACAATCATCAGAGCATCGACG
CCAACGAGAGTGCCGATGGTCACTCTATCAACTTTGGCCAGGAGTGCCAGGTGCAGCAGCAACAGTGGTG
TAGTGAACAGCCACTGTGCGTATCTTGCGTAGTAGATGTTCAGCATCTCTCCACCTACTGGCACCTCTGT
GAGGCCAATACCAAAGAACATTGACAGATAAGCTGCACTGGCAATACCGCTGACCAGGATTGTCACTGCG
TAGTACTCCCGTGCATCCTTGTCAGTCTCTCCCCACGCTCTAACCAGGAAGTAGAAGGTTCCGATCAGCA
TCAGCAGTGTACCAATTCCGAGCCACAGACTTTCAGGTCTACCATCTCCGAGGAGGTCATAACCAGCCTG
CAGTGCGATAGAAACCATGGTGGCGGAGCTAGCATAACTTCGTATAAAGTATCCTATACGAAGTTATTTG
CCTTAACCCAGAAATTATCACTGTTATTCTTTAGAATGGTGCAAAGAATAACTTCGTATAATGTATGCTA
TACGAAGTTATGAATTCGATATCAAGCTTATCGATAATCAACCTCTGGATTACAAAATTTGTGAAAGATT
GACTGGTATTCTTAACTATGTTGCTCCTTTTACGCTATGTGGATACGCTGCTTTAATGCCTTTGTATCAT
GCTATTGCTTCCCGTATGGCTTTCATTTTCTCCTCCTTGTATAAATCCTGGTTGCTGTCTCTTTATGAGG
AGTTGTGGCCCGTTGTCAGGCAACGTGGCGTGGTGTGCACTGTGTTTGCTGACGCAACCCCCACTGGTTG
GGGCATTGCCACCACCTGTCAGCTCCTTTCCGGGACTTTCGCTTTCCCCCTCCCTATTGCCACGGCGGAA
CTCATCGCCGCCTGCCTTGCCCGCTGCTGGACAGGGGCTCGGCTGTTGGGCACTGACAATTCCGTGGTGT
TGTCGGGGAAATCATCGTCCTTTCCTTGGCTGCTCGCCTATGTTGCCACCTGGATTCTGCGCGGGACGTC
CTTCTGCTACGTCCCTTCGGCCCTCAATCCAGCGGACCTTCCTTCCCGCGGCCTGCTGCCGGCTCTGCGG
CCTCTTCCGCGTCTTCGCCTTCGCCCTCAGACGAGTCGGATCTCCCTTTGGGCCGCCTCCCCGCATCGAT
ACCGTCGACCCGGGCGGCCGCTTCGAGCAGACATGATAAGATACATTGATGAGTTTGGACAAACCACAAC
TAGAATGCAGTGAAAAAAATGCTTTATTTGTGAAATTTGTGATGCTATTGCTTTATTTGTAACCATTATA
AGCTGCAATAAACTAACCACGTGCGGACCGAGCGGCCGCAGGAACCCCTAGTGATGGAGTTGGCCACTCC
CTCTCTGCGCGCTCGCTCGCTCACTGAGGCCGGGCGACCAAAGGTCGCCCGACGCCCGGGCTTTGCCCGG
GCGGCCTCAGTGAGCGAGCGAGCGCGCAGCTGCCTGCAGGGGCGCCTGATGCGGTATTTTCTCCTTACGC
ATCTGTGCGGTATTTCACACCGCATA
[142 nt withheld, positions 4997-5138]
C
[141 nt withheld, positions 5140-5280]
CCTTTGACGTTGGAGTCCACGTTCTTT
[37 nt withheld, positions 5308-5344]
ACCCTATCTCGGGCTATTCTTTTGATTTATAAGGGATTTTGCCGATTTCGGCCTATTGGTTAAAAAATGA
GCTGATTTAACAAAAATTTAACGCGAATTTTAACAAAATATTAACGTTTACAATTTTATGGTGCACTCTC
AGTACAATCTGCTCTGATGCCGCATAGTTAAGCCAGCCCCGACACCCGCCAACACCCGCTGACGCGCCCT
GACGGGCTTGTCTGCTCCCGGCATCCGCTTACAGACAAGCTGTGACCGTCTCCGGGAGCTGCATGTGTCA
GAGGTTTTCACCGTCATCACCGAAACGCGCGAGACGAAAGGGCCTCGTGATACGCCTATTTTTATAGGTT
AATGTCATGATAATAATGGTTTCTTAGACGTCAGGTGGCACTTTTCGGGGAAATGTGCGCGGAACCCCTA
TTTGTTTATTTTTCTAAATACATTCAAATATGTATCCGCTCATGAGACAATAACCCTGATAAATGCTTCA
ATAATATTGAAAAAGGAAGAGTATGAGTATTCAACATTTCCGTGTCGCCCTTATTCCCTTTTTTGCGGCA
TTTTGCCTTCCTGTTTTTGCTCACCCAGAAACGCTGGTGAAAGTAAAAGATGCTGAAGATCAGTTGGGTG
CACGAGTGGGTTACATCGAACTGGATCTCAACAGCGGTAAGATCCTTGAGAGTTTTCGCCCCGAAGAACG
TTTTCCAATGATGAGCACTTTTAAAGTTCTGCTATGTGGCGCGGTATTATCCCGTATTGACGCCGGGCAA
GAGCAACTCGGTCGCCGCATACACTATTCTCAGAATGACTTGGTTGAGTACTCACCAGTCACAGAAAAGC
ATCTTACGGATGGCATGACAGTAAGAGAATTATGCAGTGCTGCCATAACCATGAGTGATAACACTGCGGC
CAACTTACTTCTGACAACGATCGGAGGACCGAAGGAGCTAACCGCTTTTTTGCACAACATGGGGGATCAT
GTAACTCGCCTTGATCGTTGGGAACCGGAGCTGAATGAAGCCATACCAAACGACGAGCGTGACACCACGA
TGCCTGTAGCAATGGCAACAACGTTGCGCAAACTATTAACTGGCGAACTACTTACTCTAGCTTCCCGGCA
ACAATTAATAGACTGGATGGAGGCGGATAAAGTTGCAGGACCACTTCTGCGCTCGGCCCTTCCGGCTGGC
TGGTTTATTGCTGATAAATCTGGAGCCGGTGAGCGTGGGTCTCGCGGTATCATTGCAGCACTGGGGCCAG
ATGGTAAGCCCTCCCGTATCGTAGTTATCTACACGACGGGGAGTCAGGCAACTATGGATGAACGAAATAG
ACAGATCGCTGAGATAGGTGCCTCACTGATTAAGCATTGGTAACTGTCAGACCAAGTTTACTCATATATA
CTTTAGATTGATTTAAAACTTCATTTTTAATTTAAAAGGATCTAGGTGAAGATCCTTTTTGATAATCTCA
TGACCAAAATCCCTTAACGTGAGTTTTCGTTCCACTGAGCGTCAGACCCCGTAGAAAAGATCAAAGGATC
TTCTTGAGATCCTTTTTTTCTGCGCGTAATCTGCTGCTTGCAAACAAAAAAACCACCGCTACCAGCGGTG
GTTTGTTTGCCGGATCAAGAGCTACCAACTCTTTTTCCGAAGGTAACTGGCTTCAGCAGAGCGCAGATAC
CAAATACTGTCCTTCTAGTGTAGCCGTAGTTAGGCCACCACTTCAAGAACTCTGTAGCACCGCCTACATA
CCTCGCTCTGCTAATCCTGTTACCAGTGGCTGCTGCCAGTGGCGATAAGTCGTGTCTTACCGGGTTGGAC
TCAAGACGATAGTTACCGGATAAGGCGCAGCGGTCGGGCTGAACGGGGGGTTCGTGCACACAGCCCAGCT
TGGAGCGAACGACCTACACCGAACTGAGATACCTACAGCGTGAGCTATGAGAAAGCGCCACGCTTCCCGA
AGGGAGAAAGGCGGACAGGTATCCGGTAAGCGGCAGGGTCGGAACAGGAGAGCGCACGAGGGAGCTTCCA
GGGGGAAACGCCTGGTATCTTTATAGTCCTGTCGGGTTTCGCCACCTCTGACTTGAGCGTCGATTTTTGT
GATGCTCGTCAGGGGGGCGGAGCCTATGGAAAAACGCCAGCAACGCGGCCTTTTTACGGTTCCTGGCCTT
TTGCTGGCCTTTTGCTCACATGT
Features (pLannotate 1.2.2; 28 found; start..end, strand, type, name):
      1..141     -  repeat_region  AAV2 ITR: inverted terminal repeat of adeno-associated virus serotype 2 inverted
    186..633     +  promoter       hSyn promoter: human synapsin I promoter; confers neuron-specific expression (Kügler et al., 2003)
    647..664     +  misc_feature   MCS (fragment): pUC18/19 multiple cloning site
    671..704     +  protein_bind   lox2272: Cre-mediated recombination occurs in the 8-bp core sequence (GGATACTT). lox2272 sites are compatible with each other, but incompatible with loxP or loxN sites (Lee and Saito, 1988). Cre recombinase
    705..754     -  intron         β-globin intron (fragment): internally truncated intron from human β-globin
    755..788     +  protein_bind   loxP: Cre-mediated recombination occurs in the 8-bp core sequence (GCATACAT). Cre recombinase
    800..994     -  CDS            Kcnb1 (fragment): KCNB1_RAT - Experimental evidence at protein level: Swiss-Prot protein existence level 1. Voltage-gated potassium channel that mediates transmembrane potassium transport in excitable membranes, primarily in the brain, but also in the pancreas and cardiovascular system. Contributes to the regulation of the action potential (AP) repolarization, duration and frequency of repetitive AP firing in neurons, muscle cells and endocrine cells and plays a role in homeostatic attenuation of electrical excitability throughout the brain (PubMed:10024359, PubMed:10618149, PubMed:12451110, PubMed:17379638, Pu
    995..1021    -  CDS            3xHA (fragment): three tandem HA epitope tags
   1037..1981    -  CDS            CheRiff: blue light-activated optogenetic actuator derived from Scherffelia dubia channelrhodopsin (Hochbaum et al., 2014)
   1983..2038    -  CDS            P2A (fragment): 2A peptide from porcine teschovirus-1 polyprotein Eukaryotic ribosomes fail to insert a peptide bond between the Gly and Pro residues, yielding separate polypeptides.
   2075..2272    -  CDS            Kcnb1 (fragment): KCNB1_RAT - Experimental evidence at protein level: Swiss-Prot protein existence level 1. Voltage-gated potassium channel that mediates transmembrane potassium transport in excitable membranes, primarily in the brain, but also in the pancreas and cardiovascular system. Contributes to the regulation of the action potential (AP) repolarization, duration and frequency of repetitive AP firing in neurons, muscle cells and endocrine cells and plays a role in homeostatic attenuation of electrical excitability throughout the brain (PubMed:10024359, PubMed:10618149, PubMed:12451110, PubMed:17379638, Pu
   2288..3003    -  CDS            EGFP (fragment): the original enhanced GFP (Yang et al., 1996) mammalian codon-optimized
   3002..3061    -  CDS            KCNJ2 (fragment): KCNJ2_HUMAN - Also known as IRK1. Experimental evidence at protein level: Swiss-Prot protein existence level 1. Probably participates in establishing action potential waveform and excitability of neuronal and muscle tissues. Inward rectifier potassium channels are characterized by a greater tendency to allow potassium to flow into the cell rather than out of it. Their voltage dependence is regulated by the concentration of extracellular potassium; as external potassium is raised, the voltage range of the channel opening shifts to more positive voltages. The inward rectification is mainly due t
   3095..3859    -  CDS            aop3: BACR3_HALSD - Experimental evidence at protein level: Swiss-Prot protein existence level 1. Light-driven proton pump. From Halorubrum sodomense.
   3884..3917    -  protein_bind   lox2272: Cre-mediated recombination occurs in the 8-bp core sequence (GGATACTT). lox2272 sites are compatible with each other, but incompatible with loxP or loxN sites (Lee and Saito, 1988). Cre recombinase
   3918..3967    -  intron         β-globin intron (fragment): internally truncated intron from human β-globin
   3968..4001    -  protein_bind   loxP: Cre-mediated recombination occurs in the 8-bp core sequence (GCATACAT). Cre recombinase
   4002..4026    +  misc_feature   MCS (fragment): pBluescript multiple cloning site
   4026..4614    +  misc_feature   WPRE: woodchuck hepatitis virus posttranscriptional regulatory element
   4648..4773    -  polyA_signal   SV40 poly(A) signal (fragment): SV40 polyadenylation signal
   4800..4940    +  repeat_region  AAV2 ITR: inverted terminal repeat of adeno-associated virus serotype 2 inverted
   4945..4996    -  misc_feature   bom (fragment): basis of mobility region from pBR322
   5015..5395    +  rep_origin     M13 ori (sequence partly withheld): M13 bacteriophage origin of replication; arrow indicates direction of (+) strand synthesis
   5471..5520    -  misc_feature   bom (fragment): basis of mobility region from pBR322
   5622..5657    -  CDS            rop (fragment): Rop protein, which maintains plasmids at low copy number; rop
   5752..5856    +  promoter       AmpR promoter: bla
   5857..6717    +  CDS            AmpR: β-lactamase; bla; confers resistance to ampicillin, carbenicillin, and related antibiotics
   6888..7476    +  rep_origin     ori: high-copy-number ColE1/pMB1/pBR322/pUC origin of replication
