>Addgene plasmid #126512 | LZF1735 pAAV_hSyn-DiO-somArchon1-EGFP-P2A-somCheRiff | addgene full sequence | sequence record 247758 | Addgene NGS Result
CCTGCAGGCAGCTGCGCGCTCGCTCGCTCACTGAGGCCGCCCGGGCGTCGGGCGACCTTTGGTCGCCCGG
CCTCAGTGAGCGAGCGAGCGCGCAGAGAGGGAGTGGCCAACTCCATCACTAGGGGTTCCTGCGGCCGCAC
GCGTGTGTCTAGACTGCAGAGGGCCCTGCGTATGAGTGCAAGTGGGTTTTAGGACCAGGATGAGGCGGGG
TGGGGGTGCCTACCTGACGACCGACCCCGACCCACTGGACAAGCACCCAACCCCCATTCCCCAAATTGCG
CATCCCCTATCAGAGAGGGGGAGGGGAAACAGGATGCGGCGAGGCGCGTGCGCACTGCCAGCTTCAGCAC
CGCGGACAGTGCCTTCGCCCCCGCCTGGCGGCGCGCGCCACCGCCGCCTCAGCACTGAAGGCGCGCTGAC
GTCACTCGCCGGTCCCCCGCAAACTCCCCTTCCCGGCCACCTTGGTCGCGTCCGCGCCGCCGCCGGCCCA
GCCGGACCGCACCACGCGAGGCGCGAGATAGGGGGGCACGGGCGCGACCATCTGCGCTGCGGCGCCGGCG
ACTCAGCGCTGCCTCAGTCTGCGGTGGGCAGCGGAGGAGTCGTGTCGTGCCTGAGAGCGCAGTCGAGAAG
GTACCGGATCCTCTAGAGTCGACTCCGGAATAACTTCGTATAGGATACTTTATACGAAGTTATGCAGAAT
GGTAGCTGGATTGTAGCTGCTATTAGCAATATGAAACCTCTTAATAACTTCGTATAGCATACATTATACG
AAGTTATGGCGCGCCTTAGAATCGAGTAGCCTCTGGAAAATCGGTGGCGCATGAAATGAAGCTGTCGATA
CTGGACATAGATCGCATGTCTATAACGCCTTCAGTCCGTGCTGGAAGGGGTGCGACAGGGCTGGGCATGG
ATGACATCTCCAATTCCTCGGGTGGTTTTGATTGTGGGGCCATTTCCTTAGTGTTAAGTATAGGCTGACT
CTGAGCGTAATCTGGAACATCGTATGGGTAGCTCTTGGCGGCCGCCACTTTATCTTCCTCTGTCACGAAG
GCCAGCACGTCCACCTTGCGTCCCAGAAACTGGGAGCTCACTGGTCTCCTGATATCGCCGTACATAATGA
TATGCTCGTGAATTTTGATCCGCAGGAAGTGCCCCAGCAGTCCCCAAATATTCTTGGACAGCAGGTCGGC
GATGGTATGGCCAATAGTGGACCCAGCCACGCTCAGGGTGTGCATGCCTTCAGGCCCAAAGATGAACAGG
CCGGGAAACATCAGCCAACTAGAATAGTACACGGCAGTCATGGCCAGCACCAGTTTCTTACAGCCGCCGG
CAGGCATGATATAGTAAGACTCCACGTAGATGATTCCAGCGTTGTAGAATGTCTGGGTTCCATACACCAG
GCCGATACAGTAAAACAGCCACTTCACCCACCCAGTGGCCAGAGCGGCTGTCACTCCCATGCAAATAGTT
CCCAGGTCGGACACCAGCAGAGCCATTGTCCGCTTATTGTATGCCTCACTCAGGCCGGTGATGTTAGACA
GATGAATCAGGATCACGGGACATGTCAGCAGCCATTCGGCATATCTCAGCCATGGGGTAATGTTCCCTCC
GTACAGGAACAGCATAGCAGGACTGGTGAACTCGAAATAGATCTCCAGAATCACTTTGATCAGCTCCACG
GAGCACACGTACACTTCCTCCCATCCCACGCTGGCCTTATAGGCGTGCCAGCCGTAGAAAGCCAGAAACA
GGGCAGACAGGAACACGGCAAACCACTGGAAGCCCCTAGCTGTTTCCTGCTCCCACAGGGCCCCATAGTA
GATGTAGATGGAGCTGCACTGTTCCTCATACCCATGCACGGGGTGGTAGGGTGGATTCACTTGATATCCA
GCTGGGGCATGGTACTCACTGCCTCCGGCAGAATCGTTTCCAGGTGGGGCGCTGTGAGCGTCTGGAGCAG
GAGCTCCGCCGGGACCGGGGTTTTCTTCCACGTCTCCTGCTTGCTTTAACAGAGAGAAGTTCGTGGCTCC
GGAGCCCACCTCGTTCTCGTAGCAGAACTTGTAGAACCTGGTGGCCTCAGGGAAGTCGGTGGCGCAGCTG
ATGAAGCTGTCGATGCTGCTCATGCTCCTCATGTCGATCACGCCCTCGGTCCTGGCAGGCAGAGGGGCCA
CAGGGCTAGGCATGCTGCTCATCTCCAGCTCCTCAGGAGGCTTGCTCTGAGGGGCCATCTCCTTGGTGTT
CAGGATAGGCTGGCTCTGGGTACCTCCGCTCCCACCCTTGTACAGCTCGTCCATGCCGAGAGTGATCCCG
GCGGCGGTCACGAACTCCAGTAGGACCATGTGATCGCGCTTCTCGTTGGGGTCTTTGCTCAGGGCGGACT
GGGTGCTCAGGTAGTGGTTGTCGGGCAGCAGCACGGGGCCGTCGCCGATGGGGGTGTTCTGCTGGTAGTG
GTCGGCGAGCTGCACGCTGCCGTCCTCGATGTTGTGGCGGATCTTGAAGTTCACCTTGATGCCGTTCTTC
TGCTTGTCGGCCATGATATAGACGTTGTGGCTGTTGTAGTTGTACTCCAGCTTGTGCCCCAGGATGTTGC
CGTCCTCCTTGAAGTCGATGCCCTTCAGCTCGATGCGGTTCACCAGGGTGTCGCCCTCGAACTTCACCTC
GGCGCGGGTCTTGTAGTTGCCGTCGTCCTTGAAGAAGATGGTGCGCTCCTGGACGTAGCCTTCGGGCATG
GCGGACTTGAAGAAGTCGTGCTGCTTCATGTGGTCGGGGTAGCGGCTGAAGCACTGCACGCCGTAGGTCA
GGGTGGTCACGAGGGTGGGCCAGGGCACGGGCAGCTTGCCGGTGGTGCAAATGAACTTCAGGGTCAGCTT
GCCGTAGGTGGCATCGCCCTCGCCCTCGCCGGACACGCTGAACTTGTGGCCGTTTACGTCGCCGTCCAGC
TCGACCAGGATGGGCACCACCCCGGTGAACAGCTCCTCGCCCTTGCTCACCACGTTGATGTCGATCTGGT
CCAGGGGGATGTACTCGCCCTCGCTGGTGATCCTGCTCTTGGCGGCCGCCTTGCTCACTGCTACTACCGG
GCGGTCGGCGGCACCGGTATCAGCTCCAGCTGAAGGTTCAGGTGCTTCTGTATCTTGCAGAATGGCTCTT
GACCTGAGCAGGATAAAACCGAAGCCCACCTTGGCGGTGACGTCCAGCACCATGAACAGCAAAGTTTCGA
TTCCCAGGCCCACAACTCCGGCACCCTCGGTGCCGATAATCCAGATGATAGGGTAAGCAGTCCACAGGAC
CAGAACCAGTGCGGTGAGGATGTTGAAGGTTGAGGCAACCTCTGGGCCTCTCTCCTTAGCGGCTGACCGC
AGAGAAGTGGCCAGGACATACAGAACGACGATCATACAGATAGTTGAGAACAGCCACCAAGAGTATCTGG
CAATGGCAGTATGTGACAGTGTTCCTATCAGGCCTGTGACAATCATCAGAGCATCGACGCCAACGAGAGT
GCCGATGGTCACTCTATCAACTTTGGCCAGGAGTGCCAGGTGCAGCAGCAACAGTGGTGTAGTGAACAGC
CACTGTGCGTATCTTGCGTAGTAGATGTTCAGCATCTCTCCACCTACTGGCACCTCTGTGAGGCCAATAC
CAAAGAACATTGACAGATAAGCTGCACTGGCAATACCGCTGACCAGGATTGTCACTGCGTAGTACTCCCG
TGCATCCTTGTCAGTCTCTCCCCACGCTCTAACCAGGAAGTAGAAGGTTCCGATCAGCATCAGCAGTGTA
CCAATTCCGAGCCACAGACTTTCAGGTCTACCATCTCCGAGGAGGTCATAACCAGCCTGCAGTGCGATAG
AAACCATGGTGGCGGAGCTAGCATAACTTCGTATAAAGTATCCTATACGAAGTTATTTGCCTTAACCCAG
AAATTATCACTGTTATTCTTTAGAATGGTGCAAAGAATAACTTCGTATAATGTATGCTATACGAAGTTAT
GAATTCGATATCAAGCTTATCGATAATCAACCTCTGGATTACAAAATTTGTGAAAGATTGACTGGTATTC
TTAACTATGTTGCTCCTTTTACGCTATGTGGATACGCTGCTTTAATGCCTTTGTATCATGCTATTGCTTC
CCGTATGGCTTTCATTTTCTCCTCCTTGTATAAATCCTGGTTGCTGTCTCTTTATGAGGAGTTGTGGCCC
GTTGTCAGGCAACGTGGCGTGGTGTGCACTGTGTTTGCTGACGCAACCCCCACTGGTTGGGGCATTGCCA
CCACCTGTCAGCTCCTTTCCGGGACTTTCGCTTTCCCCCTCCCTATTGCCACGGCGGAACTCATCGCCGC
CTGCCTTGCCCGCTGCTGGACAGGGGCTCGGCTGTTGGGCACTGACAATTCCGTGGTGTTGTCGGGGAAA
TCATCGTCCTTTCCTTGGCTGCTCGCCTATGTTGCCACCTGGATTCTGCGCGGGACGTCCTTCTGCTACG
TCCCTTCGGCCCTCAATCCAGCGGACCTTCCTTCCCGCGGCCTGCTGCCGGCTCTGCGGCCTCTTCCGCG
TCTTCGCCTTCGCCCTCAGACGAGTCGGATCTCCCTTTGGGCCGCCTCCCCGCATCGATACCGTCGACCC
GGGCGGCCGCTTCGAGCAGACATGATAAGATACATTGATGAGTTTGGACAAACCACAACTAGAATGCAGT
GAAAAAAATGCTTTATTTGTGAAATTTGTGATGCTATTGCTTTATTTGTAACCATTATAAGCTGCAATAA
ACTAACCACGTGCGGACCGAGCGGCCGCAGGAACCCCTAGTGATGGAGTTGGCCACTCCCTCTCTGCGCG
CTCGCTCGCTCACTGAGGCCGGGCGACCAAAGGTCGCCCGACGCCCGGGCTTTGCCCGGGCGGCCTCAGT
GAGCGAGCGAGCGCGCAGCTGCCTGCAGGGGCGCCTGATGCGGTATTTTCTCCTTACGCATCTGTGCGGT
ATTTCACACCGCATA
[95 nt withheld, positions 4986-5080]
T
[46 nt withheld, positions 5082-5127]
C
[141 nt withheld, positions 5129-5269]
CCTTTGACGTTGGAGTCCACGTTCTTT
[37 nt withheld, positions 5297-5333]
ACTCTATCTCGGGCTATTCTTTTGATTTATAAGGGATTTTGCCGATTTCGGTCTATTGGTTAAAAAATGA
GCTGATTTAACAAAAATTTAACGCGAATTTTAACAAAATATTAACGTTTACAATTTTATGGTGCACTCTC
AGTACAATCTGCTCTGATGCCGCATAGTTAAGCCAGCCCCGACACCCGCCAACACCCGCTGACGCGCCCT
GACGGGCTTGTCTGCTCCCGGCATCCGCTTACAGACAAGCTGTGACCGTCTCCGGGAGCTGCATGTGTCA
GAGGTTTTCACCGTCATCACCGAAACGCGCGAGACGAAAGGGCCTCGTGATACGCCTATTTTTATAGGTT
AATGTCATGATAATAATGGTTTCTTAGACGTCAGGTGGCACTTTTCGGGGAAATGTGCGCGGAACCCCTA
TTTGTTTATTTTTCTAAATACATTCAAATATGTATCCGCTCATGAGACAATAACCCTGATAAATGCTTCA
ATAATATTGAAAAAGGAAGAGTATGAGTATTCAACATTTCCGTGTCGCCCTTATTCCCTTTTTTGCGGCA
TTTTGCCTTCCTGTTTTTGCTCACCCAGAAACGCTGGTGAAAGTAAAAGATGCTGAAGATCAGTTGGGTG
CACGAGTGGGTTACATCGAACTGGATCTCAACAGCGGTAAGATCCTTGAGAGTTTTCGCCCCGAAGAACG
TTTTCCAATGATGAGCACTTTTAAAGTTCTGCTATGTGGCGCGGTATTATCCCGTATTGACGCCGGGCAA
GAGCAACTCGGTCGCCGCATACACTATTCTCAGAATGACTTGGTTGAGTACTCACCAGTCACAGAAAAGC
ATCTTACGGATGGCATGACAGTAAGAGAATTATGCAGTGCTGCCATAACCATGAGTGATAACACTGCGGC
CAACTTACTTCTGACAACGATCGGAGGACCGAAGGAGCTAACCGCTTTTTTGCACAACATGGGGGATCAT
GTAACTCGCCTTGATCGTTGGGAACCGGAGCTGAATGAAGCCATACCAAACGACGAGCGTGACACCACGA
TGCCTGTAGCAATGGCAACAACGTTGCGCAAACTATTAACTGGCGAACTACTTACTCTAGCTTCCCGGCA
ACAATTAATAGACTGGATGGAGGCGGATAAAGTTGCAGGACCACTTCTGCGCTCGGCCCTTCCGGCTGGC
TGGTTTATTGCTGATAAATCTGGAGCCGGTGAGCGTGGGTCTCGCGGTATCATTGCAGCACTGGGGCCAG
ATGGTAAGCCCTCCCGTATCGTAGTTATCTACACGACGGGGAGTCAGGCAACTATGGATGAACGAAATAG
ACAGATCGCTGAGATAGGTGCCTCACTGATTAAGCATTGGTAACTGTCAGACCAAGTTTACTCATATATA
CTTTAGATTGATTTAAAACTTCATTTTTAATTTAAAAGGATCTAGGTGAAGATCCTTTTTGATAATCTCA
TGACCAAAATCCCTTAACGTGAGTTTTCGTTCCACTGAGCGTCAGACCCCGTAGAAAAGATCAAAGGATC
TTCTTGAGATCCTTTTTTTCTGCGCGTAATCTGCTGCTTGCAAACAAAAAAACCACCGCTACCAGCGGTG
GTTTGTTTGCCGGATCAAGAGCTACCAACTCTTTTTCCGAAGGTAACTGGCTTCAGCAGAGCGCAGATAC
CAAATACTGTTCTTCTAGTGTAGCCGTAGTTAGGCCACCACTTCAAGAACTCTGTAGCACCGCCTACATA
CCTCGCTCTGCTAATCCTGTTACCAGTGGCTGCTGCCAGTGGCGATAAGTCGTGTCTTACCGGGTTGGAC
TCAAGACGATAGTTACCGGATAAGGCGCAGCGGTCGGGCTGAACGGGGGGTTCGTGCACACAGCCCAGCT
TGGAGCGAACGACCTACACCGAACTGAGATACCTACAGCGTGAGCTATGAGAAAGCGCCACGCTTCCCGA
AGGGAGAAAGGCGGACAGGTATCCGGTAAGCGGCAGGGTCGGAACAGGAGAGCGCACGAGGGAGCTTCCA
GGGGGAAACGCCTGGTATCTTTATAGTCCTGTCGGGTTTCGCCACCTCTGACTTGAGCGTCGATTTTTGT
GATGCTCGTCAGGGGGGCGGAGCCTATGGAAAAACGCCAGCAACGCGGCCTTTTTACGGTTCCTGGCCTT
TTGCTGGCCTTTTGCTCACATGT
Features (pLannotate 1.2.2; 29 found; start..end, strand, type, name):
     12..39      +  repeat_region  AAV2 ITR (fragment): inverted terminal repeat of adeno-associated virus serotype 2 inverted
     68..95      +  repeat_region  AAV2 ITR (fragment): inverted terminal repeat of adeno-associated virus serotype 2 inverted
    175..622     +  promoter       hSyn promoter: human synapsin I promoter; confers neuron-specific expression (Kügler et al., 2003)
    636..653     +  misc_feature   MCS (fragment): pUC18/19 multiple cloning site
    660..693     +  protein_bind   lox2272: Cre-mediated recombination occurs in the 8-bp core sequence (GGATACTT). lox2272 sites are compatible with each other, but incompatible with loxP or loxN sites (Lee and Saito, 1988). Cre recombinase
    694..743     -  intron         β-globin intron (fragment): internally truncated intron from human β-globin
    744..777     +  protein_bind   loxP: Cre-mediated recombination occurs in the 8-bp core sequence (GCATACAT). Cre recombinase
    789..983     -  CDS            Kcnb1 (fragment): KCNB1_RAT - Experimental evidence at protein level: Swiss-Prot protein existence level 1. Voltage-gated potassium channel that mediates transmembrane potassium transport in excitable membranes, primarily in the brain, but also in the pancreas and cardiovascular system. Contributes to the regulation of the action potential (AP) repolarization, duration and frequency of repetitive AP firing in neurons, muscle cells and endocrine cells and plays a role in homeostatic attenuation of electrical excitability throughout the brain (PubMed:10024359, PubMed:10618149, PubMed:12451110, PubMed:17379638, Pu
    984..1010    -  CDS            3xHA (fragment): three tandem HA epitope tags
   1026..1970    -  CDS            CheRiff: blue light-activated optogenetic actuator derived from Scherffelia dubia channelrhodopsin (Hochbaum et al., 2014)
   1972..2027    -  CDS            P2A (fragment): 2A peptide from porcine teschovirus-1 polyprotein Eukaryotic ribosomes fail to insert a peptide bond between the Gly and Pro residues, yielding separate polypeptides.
   2064..2261    -  CDS            Kcnb1 (fragment): KCNB1_RAT - Experimental evidence at protein level: Swiss-Prot protein existence level 1. Voltage-gated potassium channel that mediates transmembrane potassium transport in excitable membranes, primarily in the brain, but also in the pancreas and cardiovascular system. Contributes to the regulation of the action potential (AP) repolarization, duration and frequency of repetitive AP firing in neurons, muscle cells and endocrine cells and plays a role in homeostatic attenuation of electrical excitability throughout the brain (PubMed:10024359, PubMed:10618149, PubMed:12451110, PubMed:17379638, Pu
   2277..2990    -  CDS            EGFP: EGFP is a basic (constitutively fluorescent) green fluorescent protein published in 1996, derived from Aequorea victoria. It is reported to be a rapidly-maturing weak dimer with moderate acid sensitivity.
   2991..3050    -  CDS            KCNJ2 (fragment): KCNJ2_HUMAN - Also known as IRK1. Experimental evidence at protein level: Swiss-Prot protein existence level 1. Probably participates in establishing action potential waveform and excitability of neuronal and muscle tissues. Inward rectifier potassium channels are characterized by a greater tendency to allow potassium to flow into the cell rather than out of it. Their voltage dependence is regulated by the concentration of extracellular potassium; as external potassium is raised, the voltage range of the channel opening shifts to more positive voltages. The inward rectification is mainly due t
   3084..3848    -  CDS            aop3: BACR3_HALSD - Experimental evidence at protein level: Swiss-Prot protein existence level 1. Light-driven proton pump. From Halorubrum sodomense.
   3873..3906    -  protein_bind   lox2272: Cre-mediated recombination occurs in the 8-bp core sequence (GGATACTT). lox2272 sites are compatible with each other, but incompatible with loxP or loxN sites (Lee and Saito, 1988). Cre recombinase
   3907..3956    -  intron         β-globin intron (fragment): internally truncated intron from human β-globin
   3957..3990    -  protein_bind   loxP: Cre-mediated recombination occurs in the 8-bp core sequence (GCATACAT). Cre recombinase
   3991..4015    +  misc_feature   MCS (fragment): pBluescript multiple cloning site
   4015..4603    +  misc_feature   WPRE: woodchuck hepatitis virus posttranscriptional regulatory element
   4637..4762    -  polyA_signal   SV40 poly(A) signal (fragment): SV40 polyadenylation signal
   4789..4929    +  repeat_region  AAV2 ITR: inverted terminal repeat of adeno-associated virus serotype 2 inverted
   4934..4985    -  misc_feature   bom (fragment): basis of mobility region from pBR322
   5004..5459    +  rep_origin     f1 ori (sequence partly withheld): f1 bacteriophage origin of replication; arrow indicates direction of (+) strand synthesis
   5460..5509    -  misc_feature   bom (fragment): basis of mobility region from pBR322
   5611..5646    -  CDS            rop (fragment): Rop protein, which maintains plasmids at low copy number; rop
   5741..5845    +  promoter       AmpR promoter: bla
   5846..6706    +  CDS            AmpR: β-lactamase; bla; confers resistance to ampicillin, carbenicillin, and related antibiotics
   6877..7465    +  rep_origin     ori: high-copy-number ColE1/pMB1/pBR322/pUC origin of replication
