[The description below was written by a language model from this plasmid's Addgene catalogue record and pLannotate feature annotations shown in this document.]
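Description:
LZF1735 pAAV_hSyn-DiO-somArchon1-EGFP-P2A-somCheRiff is an AAV transfer plasmid of about 7.5 kb, described by its depositors as "Optopatch4", for Cre-dependent, neuron-specific co-expression of a voltage indicator and an optogenetic actuator. The expression cassette lies between AAV2 inverted terminal repeats, which allow it to be packaged into recombinant AAV. The bacterial backbone carries a high-copy ColE1/pUC-type origin, an f1/M13 phage origin and an ampicillin resistance gene. The depositor's sequence shows both ITRs intact, whereas the repository's sequencing result is slightly shorter and detects only fragments of the left ITR. This may reflect the difficulty of sequencing through ITRs or a partial deletion in this recombination-prone region.

Transcription is driven by the human synapsin I promoter and is followed by a WPRE, which enhances transcript stability and expression, and an SV40 polyadenylation signal. The 3.1 kb synthetic insert sits in reverse orientation between opposing pairs of lox2272 and loxP sites (a DIO/FLEX arrangement), so Cre recombinase must invert and lock the cassette before the open reading frame can be read. The frame encodes Archon1, annotated as an archaerhodopsin-3-derived sequence from Halorubrum sodomense, fused through a short KCNJ2 (Kir2.1)-derived segment, most likely a trafficking signal, to EGFP and a Kcnb1 (Kv2.1) fragment that supplies the soma-targeting motif implied by the "som" prefix. A P2A peptide then separates this product from CheRiff, a blue-light-gated channelrhodopsin carrying an HA epitope fragment and its own Kv2.1 fragment. The construct is used for all-optical electrophysiology, combining optical stimulation with voltage imaging in Cre-defined neurons.
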