Addgene plasmid #126512: LZF1735 pAAV_hSyn-DiO-somArchon1-EGFP-P2A-somCheRiff
Purpose: Optopatch4. Simultaneous optical recording and manipulation of electrical activity in neurons
Depositing lab: Adam Cohen. Depositing organization: Harvard University. Publication: All-Optical Electrophysiology Reveals the Role of Lateral Inhibition in Sensory Processing in Cortical Layer 1. Fan LZ, Kheifets S, Bohm UL, Wu H, Piatkevich KD, Xie ME, Parot V, Ha Y, Evans KE, Boyden ES, Takesian AE, Cohen AE. Cell. 2020 Jan 23. pii: S0092-8674(20)30047-7. doi: 10.1016/j.cell.2020.01.001. PubMed 31978320.
Backbone
  Vector backbone: pAAV_hSyn
  Backbone size w/o insert (bp): 4465
  Total vector size (bp): 7537
  Vector type: Mammalian Expression, AAV
Growth in bacteria
  Bacterial resistance: Ampicillin, 100 μg/mL
  Growth temperature: 30°C
  Growth strain: NEB Stable
  Copy number: Unknown
Gene/Insert
  Gene/Insert name: somArchon1-EGFP-P2A-somCheRiff
  Species: Synthetic
  Insert size (bp): 3072
Terms and licenses: Academic/Nonprofit Terms; Industry Terms: Not Available to Industry
How to cite: LZF1735 pAAV_hSyn-DiO-somArchon1-EGFP-P2A-somCheRiff was a gift from Adam Cohen (Addgene plasmid # 126512 ; http://n2t.net/addgene:126512 ; RRID:Addgene_126512)
